LOCUS       Exported 6939 bp ds-DNA circular SYN 12-MAY-2021
DEFINITION  LbCpf1 Gateway entry plasmid.
ACCESSION   .
VERSION     .
KEYWORDS    pYPQ230 (LbCpf1)
SOURCE      synthetic DNA construct
  ORGANISM  synthetic DNA construct
REFERENCE   1 (bases 1 to 6939)
  AUTHORS   Tang X, Lowder LG, Zhang T, Malzahn AA, Zheng X, Voytas DF, Zhong Z,
            Chen Y, Ren Q, Li Q, Kirkland ER, Zhang Y, Qi Y
  TITLE     A CRISPR-Cpf1 system for efficient genome editing and
            transcriptional repression in plants.
  JOURNAL   Nat Plants. 2017 Feb 17;3:17018. doi: 10.1038/nplants.2017.18.
  PUBMED    28211909
REFERENCE   2 (bases 1 to 6939)
  AUTHORS   .
  TITLE     Direct Submission
  JOURNAL   Exported May 12, 2021 from SnapGene Server 1.1.58
            http://www.snapgene.com
FEATURES             Location/Qualifiers
     source          1..6939
                     /organism="synthetic DNA construct"
                     /mol_type="other DNA"
     primer_bind     133..152
                     /label=pBR322ori-F
                     /note="pBR322 origin, forward primer"
     primer_bind     386..403
                     /label=L4440
                     /note="L4440 vector, forward primer"
     terminator      562..589
                     /label=rrnB T2 terminator
                     /note="transcription terminator T2 from the E. coli rrnB
                     gene"
     terminator      681..767
                     /gene="Escherichia coli rrnB"
                     /label=rrnB T1 terminator
                     /note="transcription terminator T1 from the E. coli rrnB
                     gene"
     primer_bind     816..838
                     /label=M13/pUC Forward
                     /note="In lacZ gene"
     primer_bind     830..847
                     /label=M13 Forward
                     /note="In lacZ gene. Also called M13-F20 or M13 (-21)
                     Forward"
     primer_bind     831..847
                     /label=M13 fwd
                     /note="common sequencing primer, one of multiple similar
                     variants"
     protein_bind    863..962
                     /gene="mutant version of attL"
                     /label=attL1
                     /bound_moiety="LR Clonase(TM)"
                     /note="recombination site for the Gateway(R) LR reaction"
     CDS             987..1007
                     /codon_start=1
                     /product="nuclear localization signal of SV40 (simian virus
                     40) large T antigen"
                     /label=SV40 NLS
                     /translation="PKKKRKV"
     CDS             1032..4712
                     /codon_start=1
                     /product="CRISPR-associated protein from Lachnospiraceae
                     bacterium ND2006 (Zetsche et al., 2015)"
                     /label=LbCpf1
                     /translation="SKLEKFTNCYSLSKTLRFKAIPVGKTQENIDNKRLLVEDEKRAED
                     YKGVKKLLDRYYLSFINDVLHSIKLKNLNNYISLFRKKTRTEKENKELENLEINLRKEI
                     AKAFKGNEGYKSLFKKDIIETILPEFLDDKDEIALVNSFNGFTTAFTGFFDNRENMFSE
                     EAKSTSIAFRCINENLTRYISNMDIFEKVDAIFDKHEVQEIKEKILNSDYDVEDFFEGE
                     FFNFVLTQEGIDVYNAIIGGFVTESGEKIKGLNEYINLYNQKTKQKLPKFKPLYKQVLS
                     DRESLSFYGEGYTSDEEVLEVFRNTLNKNSEIFSSIKKLEKLFKNFDEYSSAGIFVKNG
                     PAISTISKDIFGEWNVIRDKWNAEYDDIHLKKKAVVTEKYEDDRRKSFKKIGSFSLEQL
                     QEYADADLSVVEKLKEIIIQKVDEIYKVYGSSEKLFDADFVLEKSLKKNDAVVAIMKDL
                     LDSVKSFENYIKAFFGEGKETNRDESFYGDFVLAYDILLKVDHIYDAIRNYVTQKPYSK
                     DKFKLYFQNPQFMGGWDKDKETDYRATILRYGSKYYLAIMDKKYAKCLQKIDKDDVNGN
                     YEKINYKLLPGPNKMLPKVFFSKKWMAYYNPSEDIQKIYKNGTFKKGDMFNLNDCHKLI
                     DFFKDSISRYPKWSNAYDFNFSETEKYKDIAGFYREVEEQGYKVSFESASKKEVDKLVE
                     EGKLYMFQIYNKDFSDKSHGTPNLHTMYFKLLFDENNHGQIRLSGGAELFMRRASLKKE
                     ELVVHPANSPIANKNPDNPKKTTTLSYDVYKDKRFSEDQYELHIPIAINKCPKNIFKIN
                     TEVRVLLKHDDNPYVIGIDRGERNLLYIVVVDGKGNIVEQYSLNEIINNFNGIRIKTDY
                     HSLLDKKEKERFEARQNWTSIENIKELKAGYISQVVHKICELVEKYDAVIALEDLNSGF
                     KNSRVKVEKQVYQKFEKMLIDKLNYMVDKKSNPCATGGALKGYQITNKFESFKSMSTQN
                     GFIFYIPAWLTSKIDPSTGFVNLLKTKYTSIADSKKFISSFDRIMYVPEEDLFEFALDY
                     KNFSRTDADYIKKWKLYSYGNRIRIFRNPKKNNVFDWEEVCLTSAYKELFNKYGINYQQ
                     GDIRALLCEQSDKAFYSSFMALMSLMLQMRNSITGRTDVDFLISPVKNSDGIFYDSRNY
                     EAQENAILPKNADANGAYNIARKVLWAIGQFKKAEDEKLDKVKIAISNKEWLEYAQTSV
                     KH"
     CDS             4713..4760
                     /codon_start=1
                     /product="bipartite nuclear localization signal from
                     nucleoplasmin"
                     /label=nucleoplasmin NLS
                     /translation="KRPAATKKAGQAKKKK"
     terminator      4791..5043
                     /label=NOS terminator
                     /note="nopaline synthase terminator and poly(A) signal"
     protein_bind    5088..5211
                     /gene="mutant version of attR"
                     /label=attR5
                     /bound_moiety="LR Clonase(TM)"
                     /note="recombination site for the Gateway(R) LR reaction"
     primer_bind     complement(5228..5247)
                     /label=T7
                     /note="T7 promoter, forward primer"
     promoter        complement(5229..5247)
                     /label=T7 promoter
                     /note="promoter for bacteriophage T7 RNA polymerase"
     primer_bind     complement(5252..5268)
                     /label=M13 rev
                     /note="common sequencing primer, one of multiple similar
                     variants"
     primer_bind     complement(5252..5268)
                     /label=M13 Reverse
                     /note="In lacZ gene. Also called M13-rev"
     CDS             5699..6490
                     /codon_start=1
                     /gene="aadA"
                     /product="aminoglycoside adenylyltransferase (Murphy,
                     1985)"
                     /label=SmR
                     /note="confers resistance to spectinomycin and
                     streptomycin"
                     /translation="MREAVIAEVSTQLSEVVGVIERHLEPTLLAVHLYGSAVDGGLKPH
                     SDIDLLVTVTVRLDETTRRALINDLLETSASPGESEILRAVEVTIVVHDDIIPWRYPAK
                     RELQFGEWQRNDILAGIFEPATIDIDLAILLTKAREHSVALVGPAAEELFDPVPEQDLF
                     EALNETLTLWNSPPDWAGDERNVVLTLSRIWYSAVTGKIAPKDVAADWAMERLPAQYQP
                     VILEARQAYLGQEEDRLASRADQLEEFVHYVKGEITKVVGK"
     rep_origin      6583..232
                     /direction=RIGHT
                     /label=ori
                     /note="high-copy-number ColE1/pMB1/pBR322/pUC origin of
                     replication"
ORIGIN
        1 gacctacacc gaactgagat acctacagcg tgagctatga gaaagcgcca cgcttcccga
       61 agggagaaag gcggacaggt atccggtaag cggcagggtc ggaacaggag agcgcacgag
      121 ggagcttcca gggggaaacg cctggtatct ttatagtcct gtcgggtttc gccacctctg
      181 acttgagcgt cgatttttgt gatgctcgtc aggggggcgg agcctatgga aaaacgccag
      241 caacgcggcc tttttacggt tcctggcctt ttgctggcct tttgctcaca tgttctttcc
      301 tgcgttatcc cctgattctg tggataaccg tattaccgcc tttgagtgag ctgataccgc
      361 tcgccgcagc cgaacgaccg agcgcagcga gtcagtgagc gaggaagcgg aagagcgccc
      421 aatacgcaaa ccgcctctcc ccgcgcgttg gccgattcat taatgcagct ggcacgacag
      481 gtttcccgac tggaaagcgg gcagtgagcg caacgcaatt aatacgcgta ccgcgagcca
      541 ggaagagttt gtagaaacgc aaaaaggcca tccgtcagga tggccttctg cttagtttga
      601 tgcctggcag tttatggcgg gcgtcctgcc cgccaccctc cgggccgttg cttcacaacg
      661 ttcaaatccg ctcccggcgg atttgtccta ctcaggagag cgttcaccga caaacaacag
      721 ataaaacgaa aggcccagtc ttccgactga gcctttcgtt ttatttgatg cctggcagtt
      781 ccctactctc gcgttaacgc ttgcatggat gttttcccag tcacgacgtt gtaaaacgac
      841 ggccagtctt aagctcgggc cccaaataat gattttattt tgactgatag tgacctgttc
      901 gttgcaacaa attgatgagc aatgcttttt tataatgcca actttgtaca aaaaagcagg
      961 ctccgaattc gcccttcacc atggctccta agaagaagcg gaaggttggt attcacgggg
     1021 tgcctgcggc ttcaaagctc gagaaattca ccaactgtta ttcgttgagc aaaacactgc
     1081 ggtttaaagc gattccagtc ggcaagactc aagagaatat agacaataag cggctgttgg
     1141 tggaagatga aaagcgcgcg gaagactaca aaggggtgaa gaagttgttg gacagatact
     1201 acctctcttt tatcaatgat gtcttgcact caatcaaatt gaagaatctg aacaactaca
     1261 tctccctctt cagaaagaaa acaaggacag aaaaggagaa taaggaactt gaaaatttgg
     1321 agatcaatct gaggaaagag atcgcgaaag cctttaaagg caacgaagga tacaaaagtc
     1381 tgttcaagaa ggatataatt gagacaattt tgccagagtt cctcgatgac aaggacgaga
     1441 ttgcgctggt caattcgttc aacggattca caacagcatt cacaggcttc tttgataatc
     1501 gggaaaatat gttctctgag gaggcaaagt ccacttctat tgcgttcagg tgtatcaatg
     1561 agaatctcac taggtacatt tccaacatgg atatctttga gaaggttgac gcaatttttg
     1621 acaagcacga agttcaggag attaaggaga agatcctcaa ttccgattat gacgttgagg
     1681 acttcttcga aggtgagttt tttaatttcg tgctcactca agagggtatc gacgtgtata
     1741 atgcgatcat cggtgggttc gtgactgagt ccggtgaaaa gattaaggga ttgaacgagt
     1801 atatcaacct ttacaaccaa aagacgaaac agaagctgcc aaagttcaag cctctttaca
     1861 aacaggttct ttcagaccgc gagtcactct cgttctatgg ggagggctac acttcggatg
     1921 aggaagtcct ggaggtgttc aggaatactc tcaataagaa ttcggagatt ttctcttcta
     1981 taaaaaaact ggaaaagttg tttaagaatt ttgacgaata ctctagcgcc ggcatatttg
     2041 tgaaaaacgg cccggccata tcaacgataa gtaaagatat cttcggcgaa tggaacgtga
     2101 tcagagacaa atggaacgcg gagtatgacg atattcacct gaagaagaag gctgtcgtaa
     2161 cggagaagta cgaggatgat cgcaggaaaa gcttcaaaaa gatcggaagt ttcagcctgg
     2221 aacagttgca ggagtatgct gacgccgatc ttagcgtcgt cgagaagttg aaggagataa
     2281 tcatccaaaa ggtcgacgag atatataaag tctatggatc aagtgaaaaa ctgttcgacg
     2341 ccgacttcgt tttggagaag tccctgaaga agaacgacgc tgttgttgcc attatgaagg
     2401 atctgctcga cagcgtgaag agtttcgaga actatattaa ggcttttttc ggggagggga
     2461 aggagactaa cagagatgag tccttctacg gagacttcgt cctcgcgtac gatatactcc
     2521 ttaaggtaga ccacatctac gacgcaatca gaaattacgt gacacaaaag ccgtacagca
     2581 aggacaagtt caaactctac ttccagaacc cccagttcat gggcggctgg gacaaggaca
     2641 aggaaacgga ttacagggct acgatcctga ggtatggttc aaaatactac ttggcgatta
     2701 tggacaagaa gtacgccaag tgtctccaga agattgacaa agacgatgtc aatggcaatt
     2761 atgagaagat caactacaag ctgcttccgg gtccgaacaa gatgctccca aaggttttct
     2821 tcagcaagaa atggatggcc tactataacc caagcgagga catccagaag atttataaga
     2881 acggtacgtt caagaagggc gacatgttca atcttaacga ctgtcacaag ctgatcgact
     2941 tcttcaaaga ctcaattagc cggtacccaa agtggtctaa cgcctatgac ttcaactttt
     3001 cggaaaccga gaagtacaag gatatagccg gattttatag agaggtggaa gagcagggct
     3061 acaaggtgtc attcgagtcc gccagcaaga aggaagtgga caagctcgtg gaagagggta
     3121 agctctacat gttccagatt tataataaag actttagcga taagagccac gggacaccta
     3181 atctccacac aatgtatttc aagctgctct tcgacgagaa taaccacggc caaatcaggt
     3241 tgtcaggagg ggctgaactc ttcatgcggc gcgctagcct taagaaggag gagcttgtag
     3301 tccaccctgc gaatagtcca attgcgaata agaacccgga caatcctaaa aagactacaa
     3361 cattgagcta cgacgtgtac aaggataaga ggttttccga ggatcagtac gagctccaca
     3421 tcccgattgc gatcaacaag tgcccaaaga atattttcaa gataaacaca gaggtgcgtg
     3481 tactcctgaa gcatgacgac aatccttacg tcattgggat tgatcggggc gagaggaacc
     3541 tcctctatat tgtggtggtg gacgggaagg ggaacatagt cgaacagtac tcccttaacg
     3601 aaataattaa caatttcaac ggcatccgta tcaagaccga ctaccattcg ttgctggaca
     3661 agaaggagaa ggagagattt gaggcgcggc aaaattggac aagtatcgag aacatcaagg
     3721 aactcaaagc aggttatatc tctcaagttg tgcataagat atgcgagctg gttgagaagt
     3781 atgacgcagt gatcgctctt gaggacctca actcgggctt taagaattct agagttaaag
     3841 tggagaagca ggtctatcaa aagttcgaga agatgcttat agataagctc aactacatgg
     3901 tcgataagaa atcgaaccca tgtgccaccg gcggcgcact caaaggttac caaataacaa
     3961 acaaattcga gtccttcaaa tcgatgagta ctcagaatgg gttcatattt tatataccgg
     4021 cgtggcttac gtctaagatc gacccgtcaa ctggttttgt caacctgttg aagacgaaat
     4081 acacgtccat tgccgattcg aaaaagttca tatctagttt tgatcgtatt atgtacgtcc
     4141 cagaggaaga tcttttcgag tttgctctcg actacaaaaa cttttcgcgg accgatgcgg
     4201 attacattaa aaaatggaaa ctctattcgt acggcaacag aatcaggatt tttcgcaacc
     4261 ctaagaagaa taacgtcttt gattgggagg aagtttgctt gactagcgcg tacaaggagc
     4321 tctttaataa gtatggcatt aactaccaac agggtgatat cagagcactg ctttgcgaac
     4381 aatctgacaa ggctttctac tcatccttca tggctttgat gagcctgatg ctccagatga
     4441 gaaattcaat tacaggcaga accgacgtgg atttcttgat ctccccggtt aaaaattctg
     4501 atggcatctt ttacgatagc aggaactatg aagcgcaaga gaatgcgatt ctgccaaaaa
     4561 atgcagacgc caacggtgcc tataacatcg ccaggaaagt cctgtgggcg atcggccagt
     4621 tcaaaaaggc cgaagacgaa aaattggaca aggtcaaaat cgctatcagc aacaaagagt
     4681 ggctggagta tgctcagaca tccgtaaagc ataagcgtcc tgctgccacc aaaaaggccg
     4741 gacaggctaa gaaaaagaag tgagacgact agtggcggcc gccgacgtcc gatcgttcaa
     4801 acatttggca ataaagtttc ttaagattga atcctgttgc cggtcttgcg atgattatca
     4861 tataatttct gttgaattac gttaagcatg taataattaa catgtaatgc atgacgttat
     4921 ttatgagatg ggtttttatg attagagtcc cgcaattata catttaatac gcgatagaaa
     4981 acaaaatata gcgcgcaaac taggataaat tatcgcgcgc ggtgtcatct atgttactag
     5041 atcgggaatt gatcccccct cgacagcttc cggaaagggc gaattcgcaa ctttgtatac
     5101 aaaagttgaa cgagaaacgt aaaatgatat aaatatcaat atattaaatt agattttgca
     5161 taaaaaacag actacataat actgtaaaac acaacatatc cagtcactat gccatccagc
     5221 tgatatcccc tatagtgagt cgtattacat ggtcatagct gtttcctggc agctctggcc
     5281 cgtgtctcaa aatctctgat gttacattgc acaagataaa aatatatcat catgcctcct
     5341 ctggaccagc caggacagaa atgcctcgac ttcgctgcta cccaaggttg ccgggtgacg
     5401 cacaccgtgg aaacggatga aggcacgaac ccagtggaca taagcctgtt cggttcgtaa
     5461 gctgtaatgc aagtagcgta tgcgctcacg caactggtcc agaaccttga ccgaacgcag
     5521 cggtggtaac ggcgcagtgg cggttttcat ggcttgttat gactgttttt ttggggtaca
     5581 gtctatgcct cgggcatcca agcagcaagc gcgttacgcc gtgggtcgat gtttgatgtt
     5641 atggagcagc aacgatgtta cgcagcaggg cagtcgccct aaaacaaagt taaacattat
     5701 gagggaagcg gtgatcgccg aagtatcgac tcaactatca gaggtagttg gcgtcatcga
     5761 gcgccatctc gaaccgacgt tgctggccgt acatttgtac ggctccgcag tggatggcgg
     5821 cctgaagcca cacagtgata ttgatttgct ggttacggtg accgtaaggc ttgatgaaac
     5881 aacgcggcga gctttgatca acgacctttt ggaaacttcg gcttcccctg gagagagcga
     5941 gattctccgc gctgtagaag tcaccattgt tgtgcacgac gacatcattc cgtggcgtta
     6001 tccagctaag cgcgaactgc aatttggaga atggcagcgc aatgacattc ttgcaggtat
     6061 cttcgagcca gccacgatcg acattgatct ggctatcttg ctgacaaaag caagagaaca
     6121 tagcgttgcc ttggtaggtc cagcggcgga ggaactcttt gatccggttc ctgaacagga
     6181 tctatttgag gcgctaaatg aaaccttaac gctatggaac tcgccgcccg actgggctgg
     6241 cgatgagcga aatgtagtgc ttacgttgtc ccgcatttgg tacagcgcag taaccggcaa
     6301 aatcgcgccg aaggatgtcg ctgccgactg ggcaatggag cgcctgccgg cccagtatca
     6361 gcccgtcata cttgaagcta gacaggctta tcttggacaa gaagaagatc gcttggcctc
     6421 gcgcgcagat cagttggaag aatttgtcca ctacgtgaaa ggcgagatca ccaaggtagt
     6481 cggcaaataa ccctcgagcc acccatgacc aaaatccctt aacgtgagtt acgcgtcgtt
     6541 ccactgagcg tcagaccccg tagaaaagat caaaggatct tcttgagatc ctttttttct
     6601 gcgcgtaatc tgctgcttgc aaacaaaaaa accaccgcta ccagcggtgg tttgtttgcc
     6661 ggatcaagag ctaccaactc tttttccgaa ggtaactggc ttcagcagag cgcagatacc
     6721 aaatactgtt cttctagtgt agccgtagtt aggccaccac ttcaagaact ctgtagcacc
     6781 gcctacatac ctcgctctgc taatcctgtt accagtggct gctgccagtg gcgataagtc
     6841 gtgtcttacc gggttggact caagacgata gttaccggat aaggcgcagc ggtcgggctg
     6901 aacggggggt tcgtgcacac agcccagctt ggagcgaac
//
