[The description below was written by a language model from this plasmid's Addgene catalogue record and the feature table of its GenBank file.]
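Description:
pYPQ230 (LbCpf1) is a 6,939 bp Gateway entry clone built on the pYPQ167 backbone and intended as a module for assembling plant CRISPR expression vectors. It is maintained in E. coli at high copy through a ColE1/pUC-type origin. Selection uses the aadA aminoglycoside adenylyltransferase gene, which confers spectinomycin (and streptomycin) resistance. The rrnB T1 and T2 terminators lie upstream of the recombination cassette, where they insulate the insert from read-through transcription originating in the backbone. M13 forward and reverse primer sites and a T7 promoter flank the cassette and are useful for sequence verification.

The payload is the coding sequence for LbCpf1 (also called LbCas12a), the RNA-guided nuclease from Lachnospiraceae bacterium ND2006. It carries an SV40 large T antigen nuclear localization signal at the N-terminus and a bipartite nucleoplasmin NLS at the C-terminus to direct the protein to the nucleus of eukaryotic cells. A nopaline synthase (NOS) terminator and polyadenylation signal follows the open reading frame.

No plant promoter is annotated between the recombination sites, so the nuclease is expected to gain its promoter from the destination vector. The cassette is bounded by attL1 and attR5 sites, a combination used in multisite Gateway LR reactions. This arrangement lets the nuclease module be recombined into a destination vector together with a second entry clone, presumably one carrying a crRNA expression unit, although the record does not name the partner plasmids. The associated publication describes a Cpf1 system for genome editing and transcriptional repression in plants, and this plasmid supplies the nuclease component for it.
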