Addgene plasmid #86210: pYPQ230 (LbCpf1)
Purpose: LbCpf1 Gateway entry plasmid
Depositing lab: Yiping Qi. Depositing organization: University of Maryland, College Park. Publication: A CRISPR-Cpf1 system for efficient genome editing and transcriptional repression in plants. Tang X, Lowder LG, Zhang T, Malzahn AA, Zheng X, Voytas DF, Zhong Z, Chen Y, Ren Q, Li Q, Kirkland ER, Zhang Y, Qi Y. Nat Plants. 2017 Feb 17;3:17018. doi: 10.1038/nplants.2017.18. PubMed 28211909.
Backbone
  Vector backbone: pYPQ167
  Vector type: Plant Expression, CRISPR ; Gateway compatible LbCpf1 entry clone
Growth in bacteria
  Bacterial resistance: Spectinomycin, 50 μg/mL
  Growth temperature: 37°C
  Growth strain: DH5alpha
  Copy number: High Copy
Gene/Insert
  Gene/Insert name: LbCpf1 (alt name: LbCas12a)
  Species: Lachnospiraceae bacterium ND2006
  Tag / fusion protein: 5' and 3' NLS
  Cloning method: Restriction Enzyme; 5′ cloning site NcoI-HindIII, (unknown if destroyed); 3′ cloning site NheI-AatII (unknown if destroyed)
  Sequencing primers: 5′ gtaaaacgacggccag
Terms and licenses: Academic/Nonprofit Terms; Industry Terms: Not Available to Industry
How to cite: pYPQ230 (LbCpf1) was a gift from Yiping Qi (Addgene plasmid # 86210 ; http://n2t.net/addgene:86210 ; RRID:Addgene_86210)
